Addgene plasmid #186644: pJMH141
Purpose: aadA.co-TaadA-PJ23100-eYFP.co between homology arms for pilA
Depositing lab: Adam Arkin. Depositing organization: University of California, Berkeley. Publication: Acetaminophen production in the edible, filamentous cyanobacterium Arthrospira platensis. Hilzinger JM, Friedline S, Sivanandan D, Cheng YF, Yamazaki S, Clark DS, Skerker JM, Arkin AP. Biotechnol Bioeng. 2025 Jan;122(1):44-52. doi: 10.1002/bit.28858. Epub 2024 Oct 11. PubMed 39392130.
Backbone
  Vector backbone: pJMH020
  Backbone manufacturer: Genscript
  Backbone size w/o insert (bp): 4636
  Vector type: Bacterial Expression, Synthetic Biology
  Selectable markers: Streptomycin/Spectinomycin
Growth in bacteria
  Bacterial resistance: Ampicillin, 100 μg/mL
  Growth temperature: 37°C
  Growth strain: DH5alpha
  Copy number: Unknown
Gene/Insert
  Gene/Insert name: aadA.co-TaadA-PJ23100-eYFP.co
  Insert size (bp): 1863
Resource information
  A portion of this plasmid was derived from a plasmid made by: Genscript Corp.
Terms and licenses: Academic/Nonprofit Terms; Industry Terms: Not Available to Industry
Depositor comments: Please visit https://www.biorxiv.org/content/10.1101/2022.06.30.498297v1 for bioRxiv preprint.
How to cite: pJMH141 was a gift from Adam Arkin (Addgene plasmid # 186644 ; http://n2t.net/addgene:186644 ; RRID:Addgene_186644)
