[The description below was written by a language model from this plasmid's Addgene catalogue record and pLannotate feature annotations shown in this document.]
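Description:
pJMH141 is a bacterial integration/expression plasmid built on the pJMH020 backbone, a synthesized pUC-type vector. It is designed to deliver a selectable marker and a fluorescent reporter into the pilA locus by homologous recombination. It is propagated in E. coli through a high-copy ColE1/pUC-family origin with ampicillin selection (AmpR under its own bla promoter). The feature table also picks up backbone remnants typical of pUC cloning vectors: fragments of bom, rop and lacI, plus a lacZα fragment and the lac promoter/operator/CAP site, which lie on either side of the inserted region. The sequenced record is about 6.5 kb, consistent with the stated backbone and insert sizes.

The payload is a roughly 1.9 kb cassette described as aadA.co-TaadA-PJ23100-eYFP.co. It begins with a codon-optimized aadA gene conferring streptomycin/spectinomycin resistance, which serves as the selectable marker in the target host, followed by its native terminator region. The short qacE fragment annotated just downstream probably reflects that native aadA context. Next comes a constitutive Anderson-series synthetic promoter; the record names it J23100, while the annotation tool partially matches it to the closely related J23119. A lac operator is annotated between the promoter and a codon-optimized EYFP reading frame. The unannotated stretches of about 1 kb on each side of the cassette presumably correspond to the pilA homology arms, though they are not labelled in the feature table, and the promoter driving aadA is likewise not identified.

The associated publication concerns engineering of the edible filamentous cyanobacterium Arthrospira platensis, which suggests the plasmid is used to integrate a constitutive YFP reporter at pilA in that organism. The record itself does not name the target species.
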