Features (pLannotate 1.2.2; 15 found; start..end, strand, type, name):
    137..236     +  misc_feature   bom (fragment): basis of mobility region from pBR322
    242..396     -  CDS            lacZα (fragment): LacZα fragment of β-galactosidase; lacZ fragment
   1397..2185    +  CDS            aadA: S3AD_ECOLX - Experimental evidence at protein level: Swiss-Prot protein existence level 1. Mediates bacterial resistance to the antibiotics streptomycin and spectinomycin. From Escherichia coli.
   2352..2441    +  CDS            qacE (fragment): QACE_ECOLX - Protein inferred from homology: Swiss-Prot protein existence level 3. Multidrug exporter. Is implicated for the resistance to bacteriocidal quaternary ammonium compounds. From Escherichia coli.
   2452..2476    +  promoter       J23119(SpeI) promoter (fragment): bacterial promoter (Registry of Standard Biological Parts BBa J23119) modified to end with an SpeI site
   2489..2505    +  protein_bind   lac operator: The lac repressor binds to the lac operator to inhibit transcription in E. coli. This inhibition can be relieved by adding lactose or isopropyl-β-D-thiogalactopyranoside (IPTG). lac repressor encoded by lacI
   2540..3256    +  CDS            EYFP: EYFP is a basic (constitutively fluorescent) green/yellow fluorescent protein published in 1996, derived from Aequorea victoria. It is reported to be a very rapidly-maturing weak dimer with high acid sensitivity.
   4297..4313    -  protein_bind   lac operator: The lac repressor binds to the lac operator to inhibit transcription in E. coli. This inhibition can be relieved by adding lactose or isopropyl-β-D-thiogalactopyranoside (IPTG). lac repressor encoded by lacI
   4321..4351    -  promoter       lac promoter: promoter for the E. coli lac operon
   4366..4387    -  protein_bind   CAP binding site: CAP binding activates transcription in the presence of cAMP. E. coli catabolite activator protein
   4400..4492    -  CDS            lacI (fragment): lac repressor; lacI; The lac repressor binds to the lac operator to inhibit transcription in E. coli. This inhibition can be relieved by adding lactose or isopropyl-β-D-thiogalactopyranoside (IPTG).
   4675..5263    -  rep_origin     ori: high-copy-number ColE1/pMB1/pBR322/pUC origin of replication
   5434..6294    -  CDS            AmpR: β-lactamase; bla; confers resistance to ampicillin, carbenicillin, and related antibiotics
   6295..6399    -  promoter       AmpR promoter: bla
   6494..35      +  CDS            rop (fragment) (across the origin): Rop protein, which maintains plasmids at low copy number; rop
>Addgene plasmid #186644 | pJMH141 | addgene full sequence | sequence record 377050 | Addgene NGS Result
TCGCGCGTTTCGGTGATGACGGTGAAAACCTCTGACACATGCAGCTCCCGGAGACGGTCACAGCTTGTCT
GTAAGCGGATGCCGGGAGCAGACAAGCCCGTCAGGGCGCGTCAGCGGGTGTTGGCGGGTGTCGGGGCTGG
CTTAACTATGCGGCATCAGAGCAGATTGTACTGAGAGTGCACCATATGCGGTGTGAAATACCGCACAGAT
GCGTAAGGAGAAAATACCGCATCAGGCGCCATTCGCCATTCAGGCTGCGCAACTGTTGGGAAGGGCGATC
GGTGCGGGCCTCTTCGCTATTACGCCAGCTGGCGAAAGGGGGATGTGCTGCAAGGCGATTAAGTTGGGTA
ACGCCAGGGTTTTCCCAGTCACGACGTTGTAAAACGACGGCCAGTGGAATCTTGTGCGAATTGAGGTAAC
CTCAGATCCTATCCTTGAGGTTGATTGCGTATTTCTGGGGAAAACGGAGTTTCCTCGGCCCTATAATGAA
ACTGATAAGGAGGAAGATTGATGCGAAAATACATCATTTTTCGGGCTGATAAGGGTGAACCTGGTTGGAA
AGAACGTAAACTCCAACATACCCAGGGTTTAACTAGAATTTTGGCTGAACATTTCGACTCTTCTGATCAA
CCTATTCCTGAGTTGGGATATCGACCGAGGGAGTTTATTCGTATTGATGGGTTGCATAATCCCACTGAAC
ATGGCTACAGCACCCATTATCGTCAGGGTGACTGGGAAGTAACTAGGGTAGAAAGTTACTCTCCTGATGT
GTCTATGGCTGAGTTTGATATGATCGTGATTTGCTTTTGCAAATATAGCCCTGTTAATGGTCCTGTGCAA
CCTATGCCAGAGCGTCGAGTGTCTGTAGATGGGTTCGCTGGGGATGAGAAGCGGTTGGAGCAATGGCACG
AGTCCCAAAAGAAACCGACTGAGGTTTAGTTGGTCCCCGGTTTGCTTATTTGACTAGCCAGATTCGCCAC
GACAACAGAACCGCCAGCAGGGAAGAGGGGAATAGAACCGCGAAAAGAGCGATCGCATTGGTTTCGGGAA
TGGCGAAATTTGGCCCGCCATATTTGATCAGTAAGGATAGCCCTAGGGATAGGATCAGGATTTTGGCCAC
CAATAACAGTTTGTTGTCCATTTATATATAGGATGCGATGGGATGCGATCGCCTATATTTTACCAATTGG
TGGCGGCCTTAACCCCCTAAGCCCTATGTCTGACACCCAGTCACCCCAACCGCCTTAGTCGGTATTCCCC
ACTGGGTGGGCGATACACGATTTCCCGGAAAAATTGAAAAAAAATTTTGTGGCAGGTGATATGATTTGCG
ATCGAGGTGGGTAAGTTAGAACTACAGAAAACAAATAACCTCATTTCACCCCGAGGAGAACGAATTATGA
GAGAAGCTGTGATCGCCGAGGTTTCAACACAGTTATCCGAAGTTGTAGGGGTTATCGAACGACATTTAGA
GCCAACCTTATTGGCGGTACACTTGTATGGTTCAGCTGTCGATGGAGGCCTTAAACCCCATTCCGATATT
GACCTTCTGGTCACTGTGACAGTTAGACTTGATGAAACCACTAGAAGGGCCCTGATCAATGACTTATTAG
AAACTTCTGCAAGTCCTGGTGAAAGTGAGATATTGAGGGCGGTAGAAGTCACAATTGTCGTGCACGATGA
CATTATCCCCTGGAGATACCCCGCTAAAAGGGAACTGCAATTTGGAGAGTGGCAGCGAAACGATATTCTA
GCAGGCATATTCGAACCTGCGACTATCGATATTGACCTTGCTATACTGTTGACAAAAGCCCGCGAGCATT
CTGTGGCACTAGTTGGACCGGCTGCCGAAGAATTATTTGATCCTGTTCCGGAACAAGACCTTTTCGAAGC
ACTGAATGAGACCCTAACTCTCTGGAACAGTCCACCCGATTGGGCCGGAGACGAGCGGAATGTTGTATTA
ACCTTGAGCCGAATCTGGTATTCGGCGGTGACTGGCAAAATAGCTCCAAAAGATGTTGCAGCGGACTGGG
CTATGGAAAGGTTACCTGCACAATATCAGCCGGTTATACTAGAGGCACGGCAAGCGTACCTCGGGCAGGA
AGAGGATCGCTTAGCTTCAAGAGCCGACCAATTGGAAGAGTTCGTACACTACGTCAAAGGGGAAATTACC
AAAGTCGTGGGTAAATAATGTCTAACAATTCGTTCAAGCCGACGCCGCTTCGCGGCGCGGCTTAACTCAA
GCGTTAGATGCACTAAGCACATAATTGCTCACAGCCAAACTATCAGGTCAAGTCTGCTTTTATTATTTTT
AAGCGTGCATAATAAGCCCTACACAAATTGGGAGATATATCATGAAAGGCTGGCTTTTTCTTGTTATCGC
AATAGTTGGCGAAGTAATCGCAACATCCGCATTAAAATCTAGCGAGGGCTTTACTAAGCTGATCCGGGGA
GTTGACGGCTAGCTCAGTCCTAGGTACAGTGCTAGCTATTGTGAGCGGATAACAATTTCACACATACTAG
AGAAAGAGGAGAAATACTAATGGTATCTAAAGGTGAAGAGCTGTTTACCGGAGTTGTACCCATTTTAGTT
GAATTGGATGGCGACGTAAACGGGCATAAATTCTCAGTCTCCGGGGAAGGAGAGGGAGATGCAACTTATG
GCAAACTAACACTCAAATTTATCTGTACCACTGGGAAACTACCAGTCCCCTGGCCTACTCTCGTGACAAC
CTTTGGCTATGGGTTACAATGCTTCGCAAGGTATCCAGATCACATGAAACAGCACGACTTTTTCAAATCA
GCGATGCCTGAAGGCTACGTTCAAGAGCGAACAATATTTTTCAAAGATGACGGAAACTACAAAACAAGAG
CGGAAGTTAGGTTTGAGGGTGATACCCTGGTAAACCGCATCGAATTGAAAGGAATCGATTTCAAAGAGGA
CGGTAACATACTTGGACATAAACTGGAATACAACTACAACTCGCACAACGTCTACATCATGGCTGATAAA
CAGAAAAATGGTATCAAAGTGAACTTCAAAATCAGACATAACATCGAGGATGGGTCAGTTCAGTTAGCCG
ACCACTACCAACAGAATACTCCGATCGGTGATGGACCGGTTTTATTGCCAGACAACCATTATCTTTCTTA
CCAGAGTGCTCTGAGCAAAGATCCTAATGAAAAACGGGACCACATGGTCCTTCTGGAGTTTGTGACCGCT
GCCGGCATTACTCTAGGGATGGATGAACTCTATAAATAACAGATAATCTAGCAGTTTAGGTTTCAGATGG
AGTCAGCTAGGGTCTTTAACCCCATCGTCAACTATAAGATGGAGAGATGGCATACGGTGACACTGTTAAA
GCCATAACTATATTGCTCTTGTTGATAAAATCAGAAACTGAGGCCACTTGAGAGTATTGTAAATAGGTAG
TACAGTAGTGCTACCTATTTTGTTTTAAAATAACTAATTGAGTTTATCGCTGGGACTATGGTTGATAATC
AGATGTCGGAAAAGCAGAATATTTTATCAGCAGAAGCTGATATTTACTTGCATAAAAGGGATTATCAACA
AGCAGCCATTTTATATGAACAAGCCATCAATCTCAATCCCGACTATAAATATAATTACTGGAAACTGGGG
TTAACCCTGCTGCTACAGGAGCGGGAGGAAGAAGCCCAGACCACCTGGCTGGTGGCGATGAGTGATGGAG
ACCCAGAACAGATTGACCAGTGGACGATAGACTTACTCGAGGTGCTATCATCAGAAGCCGATGCACGAAC
CTCCGCCGAAGACTATTCCGTGGCTTGGGGGATTCGCCAACACATTTTAGAAATAAACCCCCATGGTATT
GATAATATATTAAAGTTAATTGATTTGTCAATTACCCTGACAACCTATACCGGAAATGAGATCGCAGAAT
ATGGACTGGTTCCCTTACTGCAACAGGAGTCCATCAATGTCAATCCAGATTTACTACTGCACCTGTGGAA
AAAACTCCTAGTTGTAGATGCAATTAATCCCCTATCTCTGGAATTGGGAGAGGCGGTGATTAACCATCTT
GGTGAGCAACCGGAGTTTGTCACTAGCTTAATCCCTAAATTATACGATATTGCCTATTCCTTTGGTGAAA
TAGGTATAGCCAAGGGCTATGGAGAGTTGTTGTTGAACCTGGCACCGCATCATCAAGAGTTGCTGAGGGC
TCTGGCTCAATTTTGTATTCAATTAACCGAGTATGACCATGGCATTGAATATGCCAGACTGGCGTAATCA
TGGTCATAGCTGTTTCCTGTGTGAAATTGTTATCCGCTCACAATTCCACACAACATACGAGCCGGAAGCA
TAAAGTGTAAAGCCTGGGGTGCCTAATGAGTGAGCTAACTCACATTAATTGCGTTGCGCTCACTGCCCGC
TTTCCAGTCGGGAAACCTGTCGTGCCAGCTGCATTAATGAATCGGCCAACGCGCGGGGAGAGGCGGTTTG
CGTATTGGGCGCTCTTCCGCTTCCTCGCTCACTGACTCGCTGCGCTCGGTCGTTCGGCTGCGGCGAGCGG
TATCAGCTCACTCAAAGGCGGTAATACGGTTATCCACAGAATCAGGGGATAACGCAGGAAAGAACATGTG
AGCAAAAGGCCAGCAAAAGGCCAGGAACCGTAAAAAGGCCGCGTTGCTGGCGTTTTTCCATAGGCTCCGC
CCCCCTGACGAGCATCACAAAAATCGACGCTCAAGTCAGAGGTGGCGAAACCCGACAGGACTATAAAGAT
ACCAGGCGTTTCCCCCTGGAAGCTCCCTCGTGCGCTCTCCTGTTCCGACCCTGCCGCTTACCGGATACCT
GTCCGCCTTTCTCCCTTCGGGAAGCGTGGCGCTTTCTCATAGCTCACGCTGTAGGTATCTCAGTTCGGTG
TAGGTCGTTCGCTCCAAGCTGGGCTGTGTGCACGAACCCCCCGTTCAGCCCGACCGCTGCGCCTTATCCG
GTAACTATCGTCTTGAGTCCAACCCGGTAAGACACGACTTATCGCCACTGGCAGCAGCCACTGGTAACAG
GATTAGCAGAGCGAGGTATGTAGGCGGTGCTACAGAGTTCTTGAAGTGGTGGCCTAACTACGGCTACACT
AGAAGAACAGTATTTGGTATCTGCGCTCTGCTGAAGCCAGTTACCTTCGGAAAAAGAGTTGGTAGCTCTT
GATCCGGCAAACAAACCACCGCTGGTAGCGGTGGTTTTTTTGTTTGCAAGCAGCAGATTACGCGCAGAAA
AAAAGGATCTCAAGAAGATCCTTTGATCTTTTCTACGGGGTCTGACGCTCAGTGGAACGAAAACTCACGT
TAAGGGATTTTGGTCATGAGATTATCAAAAAGGATCTTCACCTAGATCCTTTTAAATTAAAAATGAAGTT
TTAAATCAATCTAAAGTATATATGAGTAAACTTGGTCTGACAGTTACCAATGCTTAATCAGTGAGGCACC
TATCTCAGCGATCTGTCTATTTCGTTCATCCATAGTTGCCTGACTCCCCGTCGTGTAGATAACTACGATA
CGGGAGGGCTTACCATCTGGCCCCAGTGCTGCAATGATACCGCGAGACCCACGCTCACCGGCTCCAGATT
TATCAGCAATAAACCAGCCAGCCGGAAGGGCCGAGCGCAGAAGTGGTCCTGCAACTTTATCCGCCTCCAT
CCAGTCTATTAATTGTTGCCGGGAAGCTAGAGTAAGTAGTTCGCCAGTTAATAGTTTGCGCAACGTTGTT
GCCATTGCTACAGGCATCGTGGTGTCACGCTCGTCGTTTGGTATGGCTTCATTCAGCTCCGGTTCCCAAC
GATCAAGGCGAGTTACATGATCCCCCATGTTGTGCAAAAAAGCGGTTAGCTCCTTCGGTCCTCCGATCGT
TGTCAGAAGTAAGTTGGCCGCAGTGTTATCACTCATGGTTATGGCAGCACTGCATAATTCTCTTACTGTC
ATGCCATCCGTAAGATGCTTTTCTGTGACTGGTGAGTACTCAACCAAGTCATTCTGAGAATAGTGTATGC
GGCGACCGAGTTGCTCTTGCCCGGCGTCAATACGGGATAATACCGCGCCACATAGCAGAACTTTAAAAGT
GCTCATCATTGGAAAACGTTCTTCGGGGCGAAAACTCTCAAGGATCTTACCGCTGTTGAGATCCAGTTCG
ATGTAACCCACTCGTGCACCCAACTGATCTTCAGCATCTTTTACTTTCACCAGCGTTTCTGGGTGAGCAA
AAACAGGAAGGCAAAATGCCGCAAAAAAGGGAATAAGGGCGACACGGAAATGTTGAATACTCATACTCTT
CCTTTTTCAATATTATTGAAGCATTTATCAGGGTTATTGTCTCATGAGCGGATACATATTTGAATGTATT
TAGAAAAATAAACAAATAGGGGTTCCGCGCACATTTCCCCGAAAAGTGCCACCTGACGTCTAAGAAACCA
TTATTATCATGACATTAACCTATAAAAATAGGCGTATCACGAGGCCCTTTCGTC
